Addgene plasmid #152942: pGBW-m4133607
Purpose: Mammalian expression plasmid for SARS-CoV-2 M (membrane)
Depositing lab: Ginkgo Bioworks & Benjie Chen.
Backbone
  Vector backbone: pTwist_CMV_Hygro_6
  Backbone size w/o insert (bp): 6525
  Vector type: Mammalian Expression
  Selectable markers: Hygromycin
Growth in bacteria
  Bacterial resistance: Ampicillin, 100 μg/mL
  Growth temperature: 37°C
  Growth strain: DH5alpha
  Copy number: High Copy
Gene/Insert
  Gene/Insert name: SARS-CoV-2 M (membrane) (alt names: membrane glycoprotein; M protein)
  Species: Severe acute respiratory syndrome coronavirus 2
  Insert size (bp): 662
  Mutation: wt
  Entrez Gene: M (a.k.a. GU280_gp05)
  Promoter: CMV
  Tag / fusion protein: Cleavable TEV;HA (C terminal on backbone)
  Cloning method: Unknown
Resource information
  A portion of this plasmid was derived from a plasmid made by: GinkgoBioworks
Depositor comments: NCBI reference sequence: YP_009724393.1
How to cite: pGBW-m4133607 was a gift from Ginkgo Bioworks & Benjie Chen (Addgene plasmid # 152942 ; http://n2t.net/addgene:152942 ; RRID:Addgene_152942)
