[The description below was written by a language model from this plasmid's Addgene catalogue record and pLannotate feature annotations shown in this document.]
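Description:
pGBW-m4133607 is a mammalian expression plasmid built on the pTwist_CMV_Hygro_6 backbone that carries the wild-type membrane (M) glycoprotein of SARS-CoV-2. It is propagated in E. coli as a high-copy plasmid through a ColE1/pUC-type origin and selected with ampicillin via a full-length β-lactamase gene. For selection in mammalian cells it carries a separate cassette in which the human ubiquitin C promoter drives hygromycin B phosphotransferase, followed by a synthetic polyadenylation signal.

The M coding sequence sits downstream of the human cytomegalovirus immediate-early enhancer and promoter elements, and an SV40 polyadenylation signal lies downstream of it. The catalogue entry lists a backbone-encoded C-terminal tag consisting of a TEV protease cleavage site and an HA epitope, which would allow immunodetection or affinity capture of the protein and subsequent tag removal. These tag elements are not annotated individually in the feature table, although there is unannotated space between the end of the M open reading frame and the polyadenylation signal where they could lie. The backbone also contains bacterial T7 and rrnG transcription terminators, additional synthetic poly(A) signals, and short 5' and 3' β-globin insulator elements flanking the functional units, an arrangement that helps isolate the expression cassettes from read-through transcription and neighbouring regulatory influences.

M is a component of the viral envelope with a central role in virion morphogenesis and assembly through interactions with other viral proteins, including regulating localisation of the spike protein at the cis-Golgi. The plasmid is suited to transient expression or hygromycin-selected stable expression of tagged M in mammalian cells, though the record gives no more specific application.
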