Features (pLannotate 1.2.2; 20 found; start..end, strand, type, name):
      1..304     +  enhancer       CMV enhancer: human cytomegalovirus immediate early enhancer
    377..394     -  promoter       CMV promoter (fragment): human cytomegalovirus (CMV) immediate early promoter
    457..508     +  promoter       CMVd2 promoter: truncated human cytomegalovirus (CMV) immediate early promoter that yields moderately reduced expression relative to the full-length promoter
    583..1248    +  CDS            VME1_SARS2: Experimental evidence at protein level: Swiss-Prot protein existence level 1. Component of the viral envelope that plays a central role in virus morphogenesis and assembly via its interactions with other viral proteins (By similarity). Regulates the localization of S protein at cis-Golgi, the place of virus budding (PubMed:33229438). May act by binding cytoplasmic c-terminus of S (PubMed:33229438). From Severe acute respiratory syndrome coronavirus 2 (2019-nCoV) (SARS-CoV-2).
   1365..1486    -  polyA_signal   SV40 poly(A) signal: SV40 polyadenylation signal
   1509..1578    -  CDS            large T antigen (fragment): large T antigen from SV40 (simian virus 40)
   1601..1647    +  terminator     T7 terminator: transcription terminator for bacteriophage T7 RNA polymerase
   1677..1813    +  terminator     rrnG terminator: transcription terminator from the E. coli ribosomal RNA rrnG operon (Albrechtsen et al., 1991)
   1858..1929    +  misc_feature   3' β-globin insulator: insulator downstream of the human β-globin locus (Farrell et al., 2002)
   2155..2743    -  rep_origin     ori: high-copy-number ColE1/pMB1/pBR322/pUC origin of replication
   2915..2979    -  CDS            bla(M) (fragment): β-lactamase lacking the signal sequence; bla(M); allows cytosolic expression of β-lactamase
   3243..4452    +  promoter       UbC promoter: human ubiquitin C promoter
   4462..5483    +  CDS            HygR (fragment): hygromycin B phosphotransferase confers resistance to hygromycin
   5511..5559    +  polyA_signal   poly(A) signal: synthetic polyadenylation signal
   5825..6685    +  CDS            AmpR: β-lactamase; bla; confers resistance to ampicillin, carbenicillin, and related antibiotics
   6698..6834    +  terminator     rrnG terminator: transcription terminator from the E. coli ribosomal RNA rrnG operon (Albrechtsen et al., 1991)
   6986..7057    +  misc_feature   5' β-globin insulator: insulator upstream of the human β-globin locus (Farrell et al., 2002)
   7062..7108    -  terminator     T7 terminator: transcription terminator for bacteriophage T7 RNA polymerase
   7126..7174    -  polyA_signal   poly(A) signal: synthetic polyadenylation signal
   7205..7254    +  enhancer       CMV enhancer (fragment): human cytomegalovirus immediate early enhancer
>Addgene plasmid #152942 | pGBW-m4133607 | addgene full sequence | sequence record 313509 | Addgene NGS Result
CGTTACATAACTTACGGTAAATGGCCCGCCTGGCTGACCGCCCAACGACCCCCGCCCATTGACGTCAATA
ATGACGTATGTTCCCATAGTAACGCCAATAGGGACTTTCCATTGACGTCAATGGGTGGAGTATTTACGGT
AAACTGCCCACTTGGCAGTACATCAAGTGTATCATATGCCAAGTACGCCCCCTATTGACGTCAATGACGG
TAAATGGCCCGCCTGGCATTATGCCCAGTACATGACCTTATGGGACTTTCCTACTTGGCAGTACATCTAC
GTATTAGTCATCGCTATTACCATGCTGATGCGGTTTTGGCAGTACATCAATGGGCGTGGATAGCGGTTTG
ACTCACGGGGATTTCCAAGTCTCCACCCCATTGACGTCAATGGGAGTTTGTTTTGGCACCAAAATCAACG
GGACTTTCCAAAATGTCGTAACAACTCCGCCCCATTGACGCAAATGGGCGGTAGGCGTGTACGGTGGGAG
GTCTATATAAGCAGAGCTGGTTTAGTGAACCGTCAGATCAGATCTTTGTCGATCCTACCATCCACTCGAC
ACACCCGCCAGCGGCCGCCACCATGGCAGATTCCAACGGTACTATTACCGTTGAAGAGCTTAAAAAGCTC
CTTGAACAATGGAACCTAGTAATAGGTTTCCTATTCCTTACATGGATTTGTCTTCTACAATTTGCCTATG
CCAACAGGAATAGGTTTTTGTATATAATTAAGTTAATTTTCCTCTGGCTGTTATGGCCAGTAACTTTAGC
TTGTTTTGTGCTTGCTGCTGTTTACAGAATAAATTGGATCACCGGTGGAATTGCTATCGCAATGGCTTGT
CTTGTAGGCTTGATGTGGCTCAGCTACTTCATTGCTTCTTTCAGACTGTTTGCGCGTACGCGTTCCATGT
GGTCATTCAATCCAGAAACTAACATTCTTCTCAACGTGCCACTCCATGGCACTATTCTGACCAGACCGCT
TCTAGAAAGTGAACTCGTAATCGGAGCTGTGATCCTTCGTGGACATCTTCGTATTGCTGGACACCATCTA
GGACGCTGTGACATCAAGGACCTGCCTAAAGAAATCACTGTTGCTACATCACGAACGCTTTCTTATTACA
AATTGGGAGCTTCGCAGCGTGTAGCAGGTGACTCAGGTTTTGCTGCATACAGTCGCTACAGGATTGGCAA
CTATAAATTAAACACAGACCATTCCAGTAGCAGTGACAATATTGCTTTGCTTGTACAGGAAAACCTTTAC
TTTCAGTCGTACCCCTATGACGTACCAGATTATGCGTAAGGATCCGCAGGCCTCTGCTAGCTTGACTGAC
TGAGATACAGCGTACCTTCAGCTCACAGACATGATAAGATACATTGATGAGTTTGGACAAACCACAACTA
GAATGCAGTGAAAAAAATGCTTTATTTGTGAAATTTGTGATGCTATTGCTTTATTTGTAACCATTATAAG
CTGCAATAAACAAGTTAACAACAACAATTGCATTCATTTTATGTTTCAGGTTCAGGGGGAGGTGTGGGAG
GTTTTTTAAAGCAAGTAAAACCTCTACAAATGTGGTATTGGCCCATCTCTATCGGTATCGTAGCATAACC
CCTTGGGGCCTCTAAACGGGTCTTGAGGGGTTTTTTGTGCCCCTCGGGCCGGATTGCTATCTACCGGCAT
TGGCGCAGAAAAAAATGCCTGATGCGACGCTGCGCGTCTTATACTCCCACATATGCCAGATTCAGCAACG
GATACGGCTTCCCCAACTTGCCCACTTCCATACGTGTCCTCCTTACCAGAAATTTATCCTTAAGGTCGTC
AGCTATCCTGCAGGCGATCTCTCGATTTCGATCAAGACATTCCTTTAATGGTCTTTTCTGGACACCACTA
GGGGTCAGAAGTAGTTCATCAAACTTTCTTCCCTCCCTAATCTCATTGGTTACCTTGGGCTATCGAAACT
TAATTAACCAGTCAAGTCAGCTACTTGGCGAGATCGACTTGTCTGGGTTTCGACTACGCTCAGAATTGCG
TCAGTCAAGTTCGATCTGGTCCTTGCTATTGCACCCGTTCTCCGATTACGAGTTTCATTTAAATCATGTG
AGCAAAAGGCCAGCAAAAGGCCAGGAACCGTAAAAAGGCCGCGTTGCTGGCGTTTTTCCATAGGCTCCGC
CCCCCTGACGAGCATCACAAAAATCGACGCTCAAGTCAGAGGTGGCGAAACCCGACAGGACTATAAAGAT
ACCAGGCGTTTCCCCCTGGAAGCTCCCTCGTGCGCTCTCCTGTTCCGACCCTGCCGCTTACCGGATACCT
GTCCGCCTTTCTCCCTTCGGGAAGCGTGGCGCTTTCTCATAGCTCACGCTGTAGGTATCTCAGTTCGGTG
TAGGTCGTTCGCTCCAAGCTGGGCTGTGTGCACGAACCCCCCGTTCAGCCCGACCGCTGCGCCTTATCCG
GTAACTATCGTCTTGAGTCCAACCCGGTAAGACACGACTTATCGCCACTGGCAGCAGCCACTGGTAACAG
GATTAGCAGAGCGAGGTATGTAGGCGGTGCTACAGAGTTCTTGAAGTGGTGGCCTAACTACGGCTACACT
AGAAGAACAGTATTTGGTATCTGCGCTCTGCTGAAGCCAGTTACCTTCGGAAAAAGAGTTGGTAGCTCTT
GATCCGGCAAACAAACCACCGCTGGTAGCGGTGGTTTTTTTGTTTGCAAGCAGCAGATTACGCGCAGAAA
AAAAGGATCTCAAGAAGATCCTTTGATCTTTTCTACGGGGTCTGACGCTCAGTGGAACGAAAACTCACGT
TAAGGGATTTTGGTCATGAGATTATCAAAAAGGATCTTCACCTAGATCCTTTTAAATTAAAAATGAAGTT
TTAAATCAATCTAAAGTATATATGAGTAAACTTGGTCTGACAGTTACCAATGCTTAATCAGTGAGGCACC
TATCTCAGCGATCTGTCTATTTCGTTCATCCATAGTTGCATTTAAATTTCCGAACTCTCCAAGGCCCTCG
TCGGAAAATCTTCAAACCTTTCGTCCGATCCATCTTGCAGGCTACCTCTCGAACGAACTATCGCAAGTCT
CTTGGCCGGCCTTGCGCCTTGGCTATTGCTTGGCAGCGCCTATCGCCAGGTATTACTCCAATCCCGAATA
TCCGAGATCGGGATCACCCGAGAGAAGTTCAACCTACATCCTCAATCCCGATCTATCCGAGATCCGAGGA
ATATCGAAATCGGGGCGCGCCTGGCCTCCGCGCCGGGTTTTGGCGCCTCCCGCGGGCGCCCCCCTCGTCA
CGGCGAGCGCTGCCACGTCAGACGAAGGGCGCAGGAGCGTCCTGATCCTTCCGCCCGGACGCTCAGGACA
GCGGCCCGCTGCTCATAAGACTCGGCCTTAGAACCCCAGTATCAGCAGAAGGACATTTTAGGACGGGACT
TGGGTGACTCTAGGGCACTGGTTTTCTTTCCAGAGAGCGGAACAGGCGAGGAAAAGTAGTCCCTTCTCGG
CGATTCTGCGGAGGGATCTCCGTGGGGCGGTGAACGCCGATGATTATATAAGGACGCGCCGGGTGTGGCA
CAGCTAGTTCCGTCGCAGCCGGGATTTGGGTCGCGGTTCTTGTTTGTGGATCGCTGTGATCGTCACTTGG
TGAGTAGCGGGCTGCTGGGCTGGCCGGGGCTTTCGTGGCCGCCGGGCCGCTCGGTGGGACGGAAGCGTGT
GGAGAGACCGCCAAGGGCTGTAGTCTGGGTCCGCGAGCAAGGTTGCCCTGAACTGGGGGTTGGGGGGAGC
GCAGCAAAATGGCGGCTGTTCCCGAGTCTTGAATGGAAGACGCTTGTGAGGCGGGCTGTGAGGTCGTTGA
AACAAGGTGGGGGGCATGGTGGGCGGCAAGAACCCAAGGTCTTGAGCCCTTCGCTAATGCGGGAAAGCTC
TTATTCGGGTGAGATGGGCTGGGCACCATCTGGGGACCCTGACGTGAAGTTTGTCACTGACTGGAGAACT
CGGTTTGTCGTCTGTTGCGGGGGCGGCAGTTATGGCGGTGCCGTTGGGCAGTGCACCCGTACCTTTGGGA
GCGCGCGCCCTCGTCGTGTCGTGACGTCACCCGTTCTGTTGGCTTATAATGCAGGGTGGGGCCACCTGCC
GGTAGGTGTGCGGTAGGCTTTTCTCCGTCGCAGGACGCAGGGTTCGGGCCTAGGGTAGGCTCTCCTGAAT
CGACAGGCGCCGGACCTCTGGTGAGGGGAGGGATAAGTGAGGCGTCAGTTTCTTTGGTCGGTTTTATGTA
CCTATCTTCTTAAGTAGCTGAAGCTCCGGTTTTGAACTATGCGCTCGGGGTTGGCGAGTGTGTTTTGTGA
AGTTTTTTAGGCACCTTTTGAAATGTAATCATTTGGGTCAATATGTAATTTTCAGTGTTAGACTTGTAAA
TTGTCCGCTAAATTCTGGCCGTTTTTGGCTTTTTTGTTAGACAACATGGGTAAAAAGCCTGAACTCACCG
CGACGTCTGTCGAGAAGTTTCTGATCGAAAAGTTCGACAGCGTCTCCGACCTGATGCAGCTCTCGGAGGG
CGAAGAATCTCGTGCTTTCAGCTTCGATGTAGGAGGGCGTGGATATGTCCTGCGGGTAAATAGCTGCGCC
GATGGTTTCTACAAAGATCGTTATGTTTATCGGCACTTTGCATCCGCCGCGCTCCCGATTCCGGAAGTGC
TTGACATTGGGGAGTTCAGCGAGAGCCTGACCTATTGCATCTCCCGCCGTGCACAGGGTGTCACGTTGCA
AGACCTGCCTGAAACCGAACTGCCCGCTGTTCTGCAGCCGGTCGCGGAGGCAATGGATGCCATCGCTGCC
GCCGATCTTAGCCAGACGAGCGGGTTCGGCCCATTCGGACCGCAAGGAATCGGTCAATACACTACATGGC
GTGATTTCATATGCGCGATTGCTGATCCCCATGTGTATCACTGGCAAACTGTGATGGACGACACCGTCAG
TGCGTCCGTCGCGCAGGCTCTCGATGAGCTGATGCTTTGGGCCGAGGACTGCCCCGAAGTCCGGCACCTC
GTGCACGCGGATTTCGGCTCCAACAATGTCCTGACGGACAATGGCCGCATAACAGCGGTCATTGACTGGA
GCGAGGCGATGTTCGGGGATTCCCAATACGAGGTCGCCAACATCTTCTTCTGGAGGCCGTGGTTGGCTTG
TATGGAGCAGCAGACGCGCTACTTCGAGCGGAGGCATCCGGAGCTTGCAGGATCGCCCCGGCTCCGGGCG
TATATGCTCCGCATTGGTCTTGACCAACTCTATCAGAGCTTGGTTGACGGCAATTTCGATGATGCAGCTT
GGGCGCAGGGTCGATGCGACGCAATCGTCCGATCCGGAGCCGGGACTGTCGGGCGTACACAAATCGCCCG
CAGAAGCGCCGCCGTCTGGACCGATGGCTGTGTAGAAGTACTCGCCGATAGTGGAAACCGACGCCCCAGC
ACTCGTCCGAGGGCAAAGGAATAAGCTAGTATGTAAGCCTAGTCTTAGATAATAAAATCGCTATCCATCG
AAGATGGATGTGTGTTGGTTTTTTGTGTGTGTAACGCTAGGCGCGCCTGGTGTACCGAGAACGATCCTCT
CAGTGCGAGTCTCGACGATCCATATCGTTGCTTGGCAGTCAGCCAGTCGGAATCCAGCTTGGGACCCAGG
AAGTCCAATCGTCAGATATTGTACTCAAGCCTGGTCACGGCAGCGTACCGATCTGTTTAAACCTAGATAT
TGATAGTCTGATCGGTCAACGTATAATCGAGTCCTAGCTTTTGCAAACATCTATCAAGAGACAGGATCAG
CAGGAGGCTTTCGCATGAGTATTCAACATTTCCGTGTCGCCCTTATTCCCTTTTTTGCGGCATTTTGCCT
TCCTGTTTTTGCTCACCCAGAAACGCTGGTGAAAGTAAAAGATGCTGAAGATCAGTTGGGTGCGCGAGTG
GGTTACATCGAACTGGATCTCAACAGCGGTAAGATCCTTGAGAGTTTTCGCCCCGAAGAACGCTTTCCAA
TGATGAGCACTTTTAAAGTTCTGCTATGTGGCGCGGTATTATCCCGTATTGACGCCGGGCAAGAGCAACT
CGGTCGCCGCATACACTATTCTCAGAATGACTTGGTTGAGTATTCACCAGTCACAGAAAAGCATCTTACG
GATGGCATGACAGTAAGAGAATTATGCAGTGCTGCCATAACCATGAGTGATAACACTGCGGCCAACTTAC
TTCTGACAACGATTGGAGGACCGAAGGAGCTAACCGCTTTTTTGCACAACATGGGGGATCATGTAACTCG
CCTTGATCGTTGGGAACCGGAGCTGAATGAAGCCATACCAAACGACGAGCGTGACACCACGATGCCTGTA
GCAATGGCAACAACCTTGCGTAAACTATTAACTGGCGAACTACTTACTCTAGCTTCCCGGCAACAGTTGA
TAGACTGGATGGAGGCGGATAAAGTTGCAGGACCACTTCTGCGCTCGGCCCTTCCGGCTGGCTGGTTTAT
TGCTGATAAATCTGGAGCCGGTGAGCGTGGGTCTCGCGGTATCATTGCAGCACTGGGGCCAGATGGTAAG
CCCTCCCGTATCGTAGTTATCTACACGACGGGGAGTCAGGCAACTATGGATGAACGAAATAGACAGATCG
CTGAGATAGGTGCCTCACTGATTAAGCATTGGTAACCGATTCTAGGTGCATTGGCGCAGAAAAAAATGCC
TGATGCGACGCTGCGCGTCTTATACTCCCACATATGCCAGATTCAGCAACGGATACGGCTTCCCCAACTT
GCCCACTTCCATACGTGTCCTCCTTACCAGAAATTTATCCTTAAGATCCCGAATCGTTTAAACTCGACTC
TGGCTCTATCGAATCTCCGTCGTTTCGAGCTTACGCGAACAGCCGTGGCGCTCATTTGCTCGTCGGGCAT
CGAATCTCGTCAGCTATCGTCAGCTTACCTTTTTGGCAGCGATCGCGGCTCCCGACATCTTGGACCATTA
GCTCCACAGGTATCTTCTTCCCTCTAGTGGTCATAACAGCAGCTTCAGCTACCTCTCAATTCAAAAAACC
CCTCAAGACCCGTTTAGAGGCCCCAAGGGGTTATGCTATCAATCGTTGCGTTACACACACAAAAAACCAA
CACACATCCATCTTCGATGGATAGCGATTTTATTATCTAACTGCTGATCGAGTGTAGCCAGATCTAGTAA
TCAATTACGGGGTCATTAGTTCATAGCCCATATATGGAGTTCCG
